Addgene plasmid #187982: mcherry-p62 Double Mutation/Silent
Purpose: K7A/D69A p62 double mutant (PB1AA). Internal reference: SMC532
Depositing lab: Sascha Martens. Publication: Oligomerization of p62 allows for selection of ubiquitinated cargo and isolation membrane during selective autophagy. Wurzer B, Zaffagnini G, Fracchiolla D, Turco E, Abert C, Romanov J, Martens S. Elife. 2015 Sep 28;4:e08941. doi: 10.7554/eLife.08941. PubMed 26413874.
Backbone
  Vector backbone: pmCherry-C1 Vector
  Backbone manufacturer: Clontech #632524
  Backbone size w/o insert (bp): 4722
  Total vector size (bp): 5707
  Vector type: Mammalian Expression
Growth in bacteria
  Bacterial resistance: Kanamycin, 50 μg/mL
  Growth temperature: 37°C
  Growth strain: DH5alpha
  Copy number: Unknown
Gene/Insert
  Gene/Insert name: p62
  Species: H. sapiens (human)
  Mutation: D7A, D69A, silent mutation
  GenBank ID: 23636 NM_153719
  Entrez Gene: NUP62 (a.k.a. IBSN, SNDI, p62)
  Tag / fusion protein: mCherry (N terminal on insert)
  Cloning method: Unknown
  Sequencing primers: 5′ AAATGGCGTCGCTCACCGTGGCTGCCT; 3′ TCACAACGGCGGGGGATGCTTTGAATA
Terms and licenses: Academic/Nonprofit Terms; Industry Terms: Not Available to Industry
How to cite: mcherry-p62 Double Mutation/Silent was a gift from Sascha Martens (Addgene plasmid # 187982 ; http://n2t.net/addgene:187982 ; RRID:Addgene_187982)
