[The description below was written by a language model from this plasmid's Addgene catalogue record and pLannotate feature annotations shown in this document.]
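Description:
mcherry-p62 Double Mutation/Silent is a mammalian expression plasmid built on the Clontech pmCherry-C1 backbone. It encodes human p62 fused at its N-terminus to the red fluorescent protein mCherry. The CMV immediate early enhancer and promoter drive the fusion, with mCherry joined through a short remnant of the multiple cloning site to the p62 open reading frame, followed by the SV40 polyadenylation signal. The plasmid replicates in E. coli from a high-copy ColE1/pUC-type origin and also carries an f1 origin. One NeoR/KanR cassette serves both hosts: a bacterial promoter gives kanamycin resistance in bacteria, while the SV40 early promoter and HSV TK poly(A) signal permit G418 selection of transfected mammalian cells.

The stated purpose is a K7A/D69A double mutant, called PB1AA, and the name and mutation field also indicate silent changes whose role the record does not explain. These substitutions fall in the N-terminal PB1 domain, which mediates p62 self-association, consistent with the associated study on how p62 oligomerization contributes to selection of ubiquitinated cargo in selective autophagy. The construct would thus suit imaging of an oligomerization-impaired p62 in cells.

The record has several inconsistencies. The mutation field lists D7A rather than K7A. The catalogue links the insert to NUP62, whereas the sequence annotation identifies it as SQSTM1, the autophagy receptor p62, which matches the publication. The sequenced plasmid is 6,013 nt, larger than the listed total of 5,707 bp.
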