Features (pLannotate 1.2.2; 15 found; start..end, strand, type, name):
     68..371     +  enhancer       CMV enhancer: human cytomegalovirus immediate early enhancer
    372..575     +  promoter       CMV promoter: human cytomegalovirus (CMV) immediate early promoter
    620..1327    +  CDS            mCherry: mCherry is a basic (constitutively fluorescent) red fluorescent protein published in 2004, derived from Discosoma sp.. It is reported to be a very rapidly-maturing monomer with low acid sensitivity.
   1328..1351    +  misc_feature   MCS (fragment): multiple cloning site
   1352..2671    +  CDS            SQSTM1: SQSTM_HUMAN - Also known as ORCA, OSIL. Experimental evidence at protein level: Swiss-Prot protein existence level 1. Autophagy receptor required for selective macroautophagy (aggrephagy). Functions as a bridge between polyubiquitinated cargo and autophagosomes. Interacts directly with both the cargo to become degraded and an autophagy modifier of the MAP1 LC3 family (PubMed:16286508, PubMed:20168092, PubMed:24128730, PubMed:28404643, PubMed:22622177). Along with WDFY3, involved in the formation and autophagic degradation of cytoplasmic ubiquitin-containing inclusions (p62 bodies, ALIS/aggreso
   2701..2785    +  CDS            large T antigen (fragment): large T antigen from SV40 (simian virus 40)
   2808..2929    +  polyA_signal   SV40 poly(A) signal: SV40 polyadenylation signal
   2963..3391    -  rep_origin     f1 ori (sequence partly withheld): f1 bacteriophage origin of replication; arrow indicates direction of (+) strand synthesis
   3418..3522    +  promoter       AmpR promoter: bla
   3524..3881    +  promoter       SV40 promoter: SV40 enhancer and early promoter
   3916..4710    +  CDS            NeoR/KanR: aminoglycoside phosphotransferase from Tn5; aph(3')-II (or nptII); confers resistance to neomycin, kanamycin, and G418 (Geneticin®)
   4731..4883    +  CDS            ble (fragment): BLE_KLEPN - Experimental evidence at protein level: Swiss-Prot protein existence level 1. Binding protein with a strong affinity to the bleomycin family of antibiotics. Binds to CL990; an antimitotic-antibiotic compound. From Klebsiella pneumoniae.
   4942..4989    +  polyA_signal   HSV TK poly(A) signal: herpes simplex virus thymidine kinase polyadenylation signal (Cole and Stacy, 1985)
   5080..5096    -  polyA_signal   bGH poly(A) signal (fragment): bovine growth hormone polyadenylation signal
   5318..5906    +  rep_origin     ori: high-copy-number ColE1/pMB1/pBR322/pUC origin of replication
>Addgene plasmid #187982 | mcherry-p62 Double Mutation/Silent | addgene full sequence | sequence record 374444 | Addgene NGS Result
CATGCATTAGTTATTAATAGTAATCAATTACGGGGTCATTAGTTCATAGCCCATATATGGAGTTCCGCGT
TACATAACTTACGGTAAATGGCCCGCCTGGCTGACCGCCCAACGACCCCCGCCCATTGACGTCAATAATG
ACGTATGTTCCCATAGTAACGCCAATAGGGACTTTCCATTGACGTCAATGGGTGGAGTATTTACGGTAAA
CTGCCCACTTGGCAGTACATCAAGTGTATCATATGCCAAGTACGCCCCCTATTGACGTCAATGACGGTAA
ATGGCCCGCCTGGCATTATGCCCAGTACATGACCTTATGGGACTTTCCTACTTGGCAGTACATCTACGTA
TTAGTCATCGCTATTACCATGGTGATGCGGTTTTGGCAGTACATCAATGGGCGTGGATAGCGGTTTGACT
CACGGGGATTTCCAAGTCTCCACCCCATTGACGTCAATGGGAGTTTGTTTTGGCACCAAAATCAACGGGA
CTTTCCAAAATGTCGTAACAACTCCGCCCCATTGACGCAAATGGGCGGTAGGCGTGTACGGTGGGAGGTC
TATATAAGCAGAGCTGGTTTAGTGAACCGTCAGATCCGCTAGCGCTACCGGTCGCCACCATGGTGAGCAA
GGGCGAGGAGGATAACATGGCCATCATCAAGGAGTTCATGCGCTTCAAGGTGCACATGGAGGGCTCCGTG
AACGGCCACGAGTTCGAGATCGAGGGCGAGGGCGAGGGCCGCCCCTACGAGGGCACCCAGACCGCCAAGC
TGAAGGTGACCAAGGGTGGCCCCCTGCCCTTCGCCTGGGACATCCTGTCCCCTCAGTTCATGTACGGCTC
CAAGGCCTACGTGAAGCACCCCGCCGACATCCCCGACTACTTGAAGCTGTCCTTCCCCGAGGGCTTCAAG
TGGGAGCGCGTGATGAACTTCGAGGACGGCGGCGTGGTGACCGTGACCCAGGACTCCTCCCTGCAGGACG
GCGAGTTCATCTACAAGGTGAAGCTGCGCGGCACCAACTTCCCCTCCGACGGCCCCGTAATGCAGAAGAA
GACCATGGGCTGGGAGGCCTCCTCCGAGCGGATGTACCCCGAGGACGGCGCCCTGAAGGGCGAGATCAAG
CAGAGGCTGAAGCTGAAGGACGGCGGCCACTACGACGCTGAGGTCAAGACCACCTACAAGGCCAAGAAGC
CCGTGCAGCTGCCCGGCGCCTACAACGTCAACATCAAGTTGGACATCACCTCCCACAACGAGGACTACAC
CATCGTGGAACAGTACGAACGCGCCGAGGGCCGCCACTCCACCGGCGGCATGGACGAGCTGTACAAGTCC
GGACTCAGATCTCGAGCTCAAATGGCGTCGCTCACCGTGGCTGCCTACCTTCTGGGCAAGGAGGACGCGG
CGCGCGAGATTCGCCGCTTCAGCTTCTGCTGCAGCCCCGAGCCTGAGGCGGAAGCCGAGGCTGCGGCGGG
TCCGGGACCCTGCGAGCGGCTGCTGAGCCGGGTGGCCGCCCTGTTCCCCGCGCTGCGGCCTGGCGGCTTC
CAGGCGCACTACCGCGCTGAGGACGGGGACTTGGTTGCCTTTTCCAGTGACGAGGAATTGACAATGGCCA
TGTCCTACGTGAAGGATGACATCTTCCGAATCTACATTAAAGAGAAAAAAGAGTGCCGGCGGGACCACCG
CCCACCGTGTGCTCAGGAGGCGCCCCGCAACATGGTGCACCCCAATGTGATCTGCGATGGCTGCAATGGG
CCTGTGGTAGGAACCCGCTACAAGTGCAGCGTCTGCCCAGACTACGACTTGTGTAGCGTCTGCGAGGGAA
AGGGCTTGCACCGGGGGCACACCAAGCTCGCATTCCCCAGCCCCTTCGGGCACCTGTCTGAGGGCTTCTC
GCACAGCCGCTGGCTCCGGAAGGTGAAACACGGACACTTCGGGTGGCCAGGATGGGAAATGGGTCCACCA
GGAAACTGGAGCCCACGTCCTCCTCGTGCAGGGGAGGCCCGCCCTGGCCCCACGGCAGAATCAGCTTCTG
GTCCATCGGAGGATCCGAGTGTGAATTTCCTGAAGAACGTTGGGGAGAGTGTGGCAGCTGCCCTTAGCCC
TCTGGGCATTGAAGTTGATATCGATGTGGAGCACGGAGGGAAAAGAAGCCGCCTGACCCCCGTCTCTCCA
GAGAGTTCCAGCACAGAGGAGAAGAGCAGCTCACAGCCAAGCAGCTGCTGCTCTGACCCCAGCAAGCCGG
GTGGGAATGTTGAGGGCGCCACGCAGTCTCTGGCGGAGCAGATGAGGAAGATCGCCTTGGAGTCCGAGGG
GCGCCCTGAGGAGCAAATGGAATCCGACAACTGTTCAGGAGGAGATGATGACTGGACCCATCTGTCTTCA
AAAGAAGTGGACCCGTCTACAGGTGAACTCCAGTCCCTACAGATGCCAGAATCCGAAGGGCCAAGCTCTC
TGGACCCCTCCCAGGAGGGACCCACAGGGCTGAAGGAAGCTGCCTTGTACCCACATCTCCCGCCAGAGGC
TGACCCGCGGCTGATTGAGTCCCTCTCCCAGATGCTGTCCATGGGCTTCTCTGATGAAGGCGGCTGGCTC
ACCAGGCTCCTGCAGACCAAGAACTATGACATCGGAGCGGCTCTGGACACCATCCAGTATTCAAAGCATC
CCCCGCCGTTGTGACCCGGGATCCACCGGATCTAGATAACTGATCATAATCAGCCATACCACATTTGTAG
AGGTTTTACTTGCTTTAAAAAACCTCCCACACCTCCCCCTGAACCTGAAACATAAAATGAATGCAATTGT
TGTTGTTAACTTGTTTATTGCAGCTTATAATGGTTACAAATAAAGCAATAGCATCACAAATTTCACAAAT
AAAGCATTTTTTTCACTGCATTCTAGTTGTGGTTTGTCCAAACTCATCAATGTATCTTAACGCGTAAATT
GTAAGCGTTAATATTTTGTTAAAATTCGCGTTAAATTTTTGTTAAATCAGCTCATTTTTTAACCAATAGG
CCGAAATCGGCAAAATCCCTTATAAATCAAAAGAATAGACCGAGATAGGGT
[37 nt withheld, positions 3062-3098]
AAAGAACGTGGACTCCAACGTCAAAGG
[49 nt withheld, positions 3126-3174]
T
[91 nt withheld, positions 3176-3266]
G
[124 nt withheld, positions 3268-3391]
CAGGTGGCACTTTTCGGGGAAATGTGCGCGGAACCCCTATTTGTTTATTTTTCTAAATACATTCAAATAT
GTATCCGCTCATGAGACAATAACCCTGATAAATGCTTCAATAATATTGAAAAAGGAAGAGTCCTGAGGCG
GAAAGAACCAGCTGTGGAATGTGTGTCAGTTAGGGTGTGGAAAGTCCCCAGGCTCCCCAGCAGGCAGAAG
TATGCAAAGCATGCATCTCAATTAGTCAGCAACCAGGTGTGGAAAGTCCCCAGGCTCCCCAGCAGGCAGA
AGTATGCAAAGCATGCATCTCAATTAGTCAGCAACCATAGTCCCGCCCCTAACTCCGCCCATCCCGCCCC
TAACTCCGCCCAGTTCCGCCCATTCTCCGCCCCATGGCTGACTAATTTTTTTTATTTATGCAGAGGCCGA
GGCCGCCTCGGCCTCTGAGCTATTCCAGAAGTAGTGAGGAGGCTTTTTTGGAGGCCTAGGCTTTTGCAAA
GATCGATCAAGAGACAGGATGAGGATCGTTTCGCATGATTGAACAAGATGGATTGCACGCAGGTTCTCCG
GCCGCTTGGGTGGAGAGGCTATTCGGCTATGACTGGGCACAACAGACAATCGGCTGCTCTGATGCCGCCG
TGTTCCGGCTGTCAGCGCAGGGGCGCCCGGTTCTTTTTGTCAAGACCGACCTGTCCGGTGCCCTGAATGA
ACTGCAAGACGAGGCAGCGCGGCTATCGTGGCTGGCCACGACGGGCGTTCCTTGCGCAGCTGTGCTCGAC
GTTGTCACTGAAGCGGGAAGGGACTGGCTGCTATTGGGCGAAGTGCCGGGGCAGGATCTCCTGTCATCTC
ACCTTGCTCCTGCCGAGAAAGTATCCATCATGGCTGATGCAATGCGGCGGCTGCATACGCTTGATCCGGC
TACCTGCCCATTCGACCACCAAGCGAAACATCGCATCGAGCGAGCACGTACTCGGATGGAAGCCGGTCTT
GTCGATCAGGATGATCTGGACGAAGAGCATCAGGGGCTCGCGCCAGCCGAACTGTTCGCCAGGCTCAAGG
CGAGCATGCCCGACGGCGAGGATCTCGTCGTGACCCATGGCGATGCCTGCTTGCCGAATATCATGGTGGA
AAATGGCCGCTTTTCTGGATTCATCGACTGTGGCCGGCTGGGTGTGGCGGACCGCTATCAGGACATAGCG
TTGGCTACCCGTGATATTGCTGAAGAGCTTGGCGGCGAATGGGCTGACCGCTTCCTCGTGCTTTACGGTA
TCGCCGCTCCCGATTCGCAGCGCATCGCCTTCTATCGCCTTCTTGACGAGTTCTTCTGAGCGGGACTCTG
GGGTTCGAAATGACCGACCAAGCGACGCCCAACCTGCCATCACGAGATTTCGATTCCACCGCCGCCTTCT
ATGAAAGGTTGGGCTTCGGAATCGTTTTCCGGGACGCCGGCTGGATGATCCTCCAGCGCGGGGATCTCAT
GCTGGAGTTCTTCGCCCACCCTAGGGGGAGGCTAACTGAAACACGGAAGGAGACAATACCGGAAGGAACC
CGCGCTATGACGGCAATAAAAAGACAGAATAAAACGCACGGTGTTGGGTCGTTTGTTCATAAACGCGGGG
TTCGGTCCCAGGGCTGGCACTCTGTCGATACCCCACCGAGACCCCATTGGGGCCAATACGCCCGCGTTTC
TTCCTTTTCCCCACCCCACCCCCCAAGTTCGGGTGAAGGCCCAGGGCTCGCAGCCAACGTCGGGGCGGCA
GGCCCTGCCATAGCCTCAGGTTACTCATATATACTTTAGATTGATTTAAAACTTCATTTTTAATTTAAAA
GGATCTAGGTGAAGATCCTTTTTGATAATCTCATGACCAAAATCCCTTAACGTGAGTTTTCGTTCCACTG
AGCGTCAGACCCCGTAGAAAAGATCAAAGGATCTTCTTGAGATCCTTTTTTTCTGCGCGTAATCTGCTGC
TTGCAAACAAAAAAACCACCGCTACCAGCGGTGGTTTGTTTGCCGGATCAAGAGCTACCAACTCTTTTTC
CGAAGGTAACTGGCTTCAGCAGAGCGCAGATACCAAATACTGTTCTTCTAGTGTAGCCGTAGTTAGGCCA
CCACTTCAAGAACTCTGTAGCACCGCCTACATACCTCGCTCTGCTAATCCTGTTACCAGTGGCTGCTGCC
AGTGGCGATAAGTCGTGTCTTACCGGGTTGGACTCAAGACGATAGTTACCGGATAAGGCGCAGCGGTCGG
GCTGAACGGGGGGTTCGTGCACACAGCCCAGCTTGGAGCGAACGACCTACACCGAACTGAGATACCTACA
GCGTGAGCTATGAGAAAGCGCCACGCTTCCCGAAGGGAGAAAGGCGGACAGGTATCCGGTAAGCGGCAGG
GTCGGAACAGGAGAGCGCACGAGGGAGCTTCCAGGGGGAAACGCCTGGTATCTTTATAGTCCTGTCGGGT
TTCGCCACCTCTGACTTGAGCGTCGATTTTTGTGATGCTCGTCAGGGGGGCGGAGCCTATGGAAAAACGC
CAGCAACGCGGCCTTTTTACGGTTCCTGGCCTTTTGCTGGCCTTTTGCTCACATGTTCTTTCCTGCGTTA
TCCCCTGATTCTGTGGATAACCGTATTACCGC
